Addgene plasmid #10955: pUC8 mouse IFN-gamma
Depositing lab: Howard Young. Depositing organization: National Cancer Institute (NCI).
Backbone
  Vector backbone: pUC8
  Backbone manufacturer: Sigma
  Backbone size w/o insert (bp): 2665
  Vector type: cloning vector
Growth in bacteria
  Bacterial resistance: Ampicillin, 100 μg/mL
  Growth temperature: 37°C
  Growth strain: DH5alpha
  Copy number: High Copy
Gene/Insert
  Gene/Insert name: interferon-gamma (alt name: IFN-gamma genomic DNA)
  Species: M. musculus (mouse)
  Insert size (bp): 10500
  Entrez Gene: Ifng (a.k.a. IFN-g, If2f, Ifg)
  Cloning method: Restriction Enzyme; 5′ cloning site BamHI (not destroyed); 3′ cloning site BamHI (not destroyed)
  Sequencing primers: 5′ M13 Reverse
Terms and licenses: Academic/Nonprofit Terms; Industry Terms: Not Available to Industry
Depositor comments: Mouse genomic DNA containing the IFN-gamma gene. Young lab stock #D3067.
How to cite: pUC8 mouse IFN-gamma was a gift from Howard Young (Addgene plasmid # 10955 ; http://n2t.net/addgene:10955 ; RRID:Addgene_10955)
