[The description below was written by a language model from this plasmid's Addgene catalogue record.]
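Description:
pUC8 mouse IFN-gamma is a bacterial cloning plasmid that carries a large fragment of mouse genomic DNA spanning the interferon-gamma gene (Ifng). The backbone is pUC8, a small (about 2.7 kb) high-copy general-purpose cloning vector propagated in E. coli and selected with ampicillin. pUC-series vectors typically combine a relaxed pMB1-derived origin, a beta-lactamase marker and a polylinker set within the lacZ alpha fragment. However, no feature table accompanies this entry, so these elements are inferred from the backbone name and are not documented for this particular clone.

The insert is roughly 10.5 kb of Mus musculus genomic sequence, making the complete plasmid about 13 kb. It was cloned by restriction digestion into the BamHI site, and BamHI sites are retained at both ends, so the whole genomic fragment should be releasable with that enzyme unless the insert contains internal BamHI sites, which the record does not say. An M13 reverse primer site in the vector can be used to read into one end of the insert. Because this is genomic DNA and not cDNA, the fragment would be expected to include the gene's introns and some flanking sequence. The record does not give the orientation of the insert, the exact boundaries, or how much upstream and downstream regulatory sequence is present.

No heterologous eukaryotic promoter, tag, reporter or mammalian selection marker is listed, so the plasmid is a storage and source clone, not an expression vector. No specific application is stated. A clone of this kind would plausibly serve as a template for subcloning Ifng promoter, exon or intron regions, for generating hybridisation probes, or for studying regulation of the mouse interferon-gamma locus.
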