>Addgene plasmid #10955 | pUC8 mouse IFN-gamma | addgene partial sequence | sequence record 17924 | M13R
AGGGGAGGCTCCGGGCCTGACACTGTTACTATTACTATGGTGTACTTACAGACAGGAGCCTAGCATGGCT
GTCCTCCAAGAGGCCCAACAAGCAGCTGACTGAGAGAGATGCAGATATTTACACCCAACCAATGGACTGA
AGTCAGGGACCCCTGTGATTGAATTAGGGAAAGGCTGGAAAAAGCTGAGGAGGAGGAGGGCAACCCCATA
GGAAGACCAGCAGTCTCAACTAACCTGGAGCCCTGAGATCTCTCAGACACTGACTGAGCCACTAGCCACG
GACCATACACCAGCTGATATGAGGCCCCTGACTCATATACAGCACCCAGCAGCATCCCATGTCATTCATA
AGGATGTCAACACTGGCCTACAGTTTTACATTCTTCCCTCAT
