>Addgene plasmid #10955 | pUC8 mouse IFN-gamma | addgene partial sequence | sequence record 36794 | M13pUC-fwd 5'-CCCAGTCACGACGTTGTAAAACG-3'
CGGATCCATCCCATAATCAGCCTCCATACGCAGACACCATTGCATATGCCAGCAAGATTTTGCTGAAGGG
ACCCTGATATAGCTGTCTCTTGTGAGGCTTTGCCAGTGCCTGGCAAATACAGAAGTGGATGCTCACAGTC
ATCTATAGGATGGATCACAGGGCCCCCAATGGAGGAGCTAGAGAAAGTACCCAAGGAGCTGAAGGGGTCT
GCAGCCCTATAGGAGGAAAAACAATATGAACTAACCAGTACCCCCAGAGCTCGTGTTTCTAGCTGCATAT
ATAGCAGAAGATGGCCTAGTCAGCCATCAGTGGAAAGAGAGGCCCATTGGTCATGCAAACTTTATATGCC
CCAGTACAGGGGAACACCAGGGCCAAGAAGTGGGAGAGGGTAGGTAGGGGAGCAGGGGGTGGCATAGGGG
ACTTTCAGGATAGCATTTGAAATGTAAACGAAGAAAATACCTAATAAAAAATTGGAAAAAAATTGGGCAA
GACAAACCAACAGAAAGAGAAGAGCCCCAAGAGGAGTCACAAGAATCAGAGAGACACTCAATAAAAATAC
TAAACTGAAAGCTATAATATATATACGCAGAAGACCTGTCCCAGACCCATGCAGGCCTCATGCAGGCTAC
CTCAGTCTCTGTGAGCTTGTATGTGCTTTGCTCATGTTGGTTTAGAGGGTTCTATTCTCTTGAGGTCCTC
CATGCCCTCTGGTTCTTACATTCCTTCTGCCTCCTCTTCTCTGGGGTTCCCTGAGCTCTGAC
